Addgene plasmid #62113: pMuLE ENTR U6-miR-30 L1-R5
Purpose: (Empty Backbone) MuLE (Multiple Lentiviral Expression) Entry vector containing a U6 promoter and miR30-based hairpin module for shRNA expression. Compatible with MultiSite Gateway cloning
Depositing lab: Ian Frew. Depositing organization: University of Zurich. Publication: A versatile modular vector system for rapid combinatorial mammalian genetics. Albers J, Danzer C, Rechsteiner M, Lehmann H, Brandt LP, Hejhal T, Catalano A, Busenhart P, Goncalves AF, Brandt S, Bode PK, Bode-Lesniewska B, Wild PJ, Frew IJ. J Clin Invest. 2015 Mar 9. pii: 79743. doi: 10.1172/JCI79743. PubMed 25751063.
Backbone
  Vector backbone: N/A
  Vector type: Mammalian Expression, RNAi ; MuLE Gateway Entry Vector
Growth in bacteria
  Bacterial resistance: Kanamycin, 50 μg/mL
  Growth temperature: 37°C
  Growth strain: DH5alpha
  Copy number: High Copy
Gene/Insert
  Gene/Insert name: None
Terms and licenses: Academic/Nonprofit Terms; Industry Terms: Not Available to Industry
How to cite: pMuLE ENTR U6-miR-30 L1-R5 was a gift from Ian Frew (Addgene plasmid # 62113 ; http://n2t.net/addgene:62113 ; RRID:Addgene_62113)
