[The description below was written by a language model from this plasmid's Addgene catalogue record and the feature table of its GenBank file.]
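Description:
pMuLE ENTR U6-miR-30 L1-R5 is a 3.2 kb Gateway entry plasmid from the MuLE (Multiple Lentiviral Expression) modular cloning system, supplied as an empty backbone for building shRNA expression modules. It is not itself a lentiviral vector. The annotated features include no LTRs or packaging elements, and the record gives no named parental backbone. It is propagated in E. coli at high copy from a ColE1/pUC-type origin and selected with kanamycin through the aph(3')-Ia aminoglycoside phosphotransferase gene. The rrnB T1 and T2 terminators lie upstream of the cloning region, an arrangement commonly used to shield it from read-through transcription from the backbone. M13 forward and reverse primer sites and a T7 promoter flank the cassette and are available for sequencing.

The functional module lies between an attL1 site and an attR5 site. It consists of the human U6 RNA polymerase III promoter followed by the 5' and 3' flanking sequences of human miR-30a. Only a short gap separates the two flanks, which is presumably where a user-designed hairpin is inserted, since no shRNA is present in the deposited plasmid. A hairpin cloned there is transcribed within a microRNA-like context, so the cell's miRNA machinery processes it into a mature silencing RNA.

The L1-R5 pairing of att sites defines this plasmid's place in a MultiSite Gateway LR reaction. It is recombined in a fixed order and orientation with other entry vectors carrying complementary att sites into a destination vector, which in the MuLE system is a lentiviral one. This allows knockdown cassettes to be combined with other expression elements for combinatorial genetic manipulation of mammalian cells.
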