LOCUS       Exported 3214 bp ds-DNA circular SYN 13-MAY-2021
DEFINITION  MuLE (Multiple Lentiviral Expression) Entry vector containing a U6
            promoter and miR30-based hairpin module for shRNA expression.
            Compatible with MultiSite Gateway cloning.
ACCESSION   .
VERSION     .
KEYWORDS    pMuLE ENTR U6-miR-30 L1-R5
SOURCE      synthetic DNA construct
  ORGANISM  synthetic DNA construct
REFERENCE   1 (bases 1 to 3214)
  AUTHORS   Albers J, Danzer C, Rechsteiner M, Lehmann H, Brandt LP, Hejhal T,
            Catalano A, Busenhart P, Goncalves AF, Brandt S, Bode PK,
            Bode-Lesniewska B, Wild PJ, Frew IJ
  TITLE     A versatile modular vector system for rapid combinatorial mammalian
            genetics.
  JOURNAL   J Clin Invest. 2015 Mar 9. pii: 79743. doi: 10.1172/JCI79743.
  PUBMED    25751063
REFERENCE   2 (bases 1 to 3214)
  AUTHORS   .
  TITLE     Direct Submission
  JOURNAL   Exported May 13, 2021 from SnapGene Server 1.1.58
            http://www.snapgene.com
FEATURES             Location/Qualifiers
     source          1..3214
                     /organism="synthetic DNA construct"
                     /mol_type="other DNA"
     primer_bind     92..109
                     /label=L4440
                     /note="L4440 vector, forward primer"
     terminator      268..295
                     /label=rrnB T2 terminator
                     /note="transcription terminator T2 from the E. coli rrnB
                     gene"
     terminator      387..473
                     /gene="Escherichia coli rrnB"
                     /label=rrnB T1 terminator
                     /note="transcription terminator T1 from the E. coli rrnB
                     gene"
     primer_bind     522..544
                     /label=M13/pUC Forward
                     /note="In lacZ gene"
     primer_bind     536..553
                     /label=M13 Forward
                     /note="In lacZ gene. Also called M13-F20 or M13 (-21)
                     Forward"
     primer_bind     537..553
                     /label=M13 fwd
                     /note="common sequencing primer, one of multiple similar
                     variants"
     protein_bind    569..668
                     /gene="mutant version of attL"
                     /label=attL1
                     /bound_moiety="LR Clonase(TM)"
                     /note="recombination site for the Gateway(R) LR reaction"
     promoter        733..973
                     /label=U6 promoter
                     /note="RNA polymerase III promoter for human U6 snRNA"
     primer_bind     733..753
                     /label=hU6-F
                     /note="Human U6 promoter, forward primer"
     primer_bind     904..923
                     /label=LKO.1 5'
                     /note="Human U6 promoter, forward primer"
     ncRNA           1036..1129
                     /label=5' miR-30a
                     /note="sequence upstream of the 71-nt precursor of the
                     human miR-30a microRNA (Zeng et al., 2002)"
                     /ncRNA_class="miRNA"
     ncRNA           1143..1255
                     /label=3' miR-30a
                     /note="sequence downstream of the 71-nt precursor of the
                     human miR-30a microRNA (Zeng et al., 2002)"
                     /ncRNA_class="miRNA"
     protein_bind    1277..1400
                     /gene="mutant version of attR"
                     /label=attR5
                     /bound_moiety="LR Clonase(TM)"
                     /note="recombination site for the Gateway(R) LR reaction"
     primer_bind     complement(1455..1474)
                     /label=T7
                     /note="T7 promoter, forward primer"
     promoter        complement(1456..1474)
                     /label=T7 promoter
                     /note="promoter for bacteriophage T7 RNA polymerase"
     primer_bind     complement(1479..1495)
                     /label=M13 rev
                     /note="common sequencing primer, one of multiple similar
                     variants"
     primer_bind     complement(1479..1495)
                     /label=M13 Reverse
                     /note="In lacZ gene. Also called M13-rev"
     primer_bind     complement(1597..1616)
                     /label=pENTR-R
                     /note="pENTR vectors, reverse primer"
     CDS             1608..2417
                     /codon_start=1
                     /gene="aph(3')-Ia"
                     /product="aminoglycoside phosphotransferase"
                     /label=KanR
                     /note="confers resistance to kanamycin in bacteria or G418
                     (Geneticin(R)) in eukaryotes"
                     /translation="MSHIQRETSRPRLNSNMDADLYGYKWARDNVGQSGATIYRLYGKP
                     DAPELFLKHGKGSVANDVTDEMVRLNWLTEFMPLPTIKHFIRTPDDAWLLTTAIPGKTA
                     FQVLEEYPDSGENIVDALAVFLRRLHSIPVCNCPFNSDRVFRLAQAQSRMNNGLVDASD
                     FDDERNGWPVEQVWKEMHKLLPFSPDSVVTHGDFSLDNLIFDEGKLIGCIDVGRVGIAD
                     RYQDLAILWNCLGEFSPSLQKRLFQKYGIDNPDMNKLQFHLMLDEFF"
     primer_bind     complement(1675..1694)
                     /label=Kan-R
                     /note="Kanamycin resistance gene, reverse primer"
     rep_origin      2564..3152
                     /direction=RIGHT
                     /label=ori
                     /note="high-copy-number ColE1/pMB1/pBR322/pUC origin of
                     replication"
     primer_bind     3053..3072
                     /label=pBR322ori-F
                     /note="pBR322 origin, forward primer"
ORIGIN
        1 ctttcctgcg ttatcccctg attctgtgga taaccgtatt accgcctttg agtgagctga
       61 taccgctcgc cgcagccgaa cgaccgagcg cagcgagtca gtgagcgagg aagcggaaga
      121 gcgcccaata cgcaaaccgc ctctccccgc gcgttggccg attcattaat gcagctggca
      181 cgacaggttt cccgactgga aagcgggcag tgagcgcaac gcaattaata cgcgtaccgc
      241 tagccaggaa gagtttgtag aaacgcaaaa aggccatccg tcaggatggc cttctgctta
      301 gtttgatgcc tggcagttta tggcgggcgt cctgcccgcc accctccggg ccgttgcttc
      361 acaacgttca aatccgctcc cggcggattt gtcctactca ggagagcgtt caccgacaaa
      421 caacagataa aacgaaaggc ccagtcttcc gactgagcct ttcgttttat ttgatgcctg
      481 gcagttccct actctcgcgt taacgctagc atggatgttt tcccagtcac gacgttgtaa
      541 aacgacggcc agtcttaagc tcgggcccca aataatgatt ttattttgac tgatagtgac
      601 ctgttcgttg caacaaattg atgagcaatg cttttttata atgccaactt tgtacaaaaa
      661 agcaggctgg caaaacgcac cacgtgacgg agcgtgaccg cgcgccgagc gcgcgccagg
      721 gtcgggcagg aagagggcct atttcccatg attccttcat atttgcatat acgatacaag
      781 gctgttagag agataattag aattaatttg actgtaaaca caaagatatt agtacaaaat
      841 acgtgacgta gaaagtaata atttcttggg tagtttgcag ttttaaaatt atgttttaaa
      901 atggactatc atatgcttac cgtaacttga aagtatttcg atttcttggc tttatatatc
      961 ttgtggaaag gacgaaacac cgtgctcgct tcggcagcac atatactagt cgactaggga
     1021 taacagggta attgtttgaa tgaggcttca gtactttaca gaatcgttgc ctgcacatct
     1081 tggaaacact tgctgggatt acttcttcag gttaacccaa cagaaggctc gagcaaccag
     1141 aattcaaggg gctactttag gagcaattat cttgtttact aaaactgaat accttgctat
     1201 ctctttgata catttttaca aagctgaatt aaaatggtat aaattaaatc acttttttca
     1261 attggaagac taatgacaac tttgtataca aaagttgaac gagaaacgta aaatgatata
     1321 aatatcaata tattaaatta gattttgcat aaaaaacaga ctacataata ctgtaaaaca
     1381 caacatatcc agtcactatg aatcaactac ttagatggta ttagtgacct gtactgcagg
     1441 gcggccgcga tatcccctat agtgagtcgt attacatggt catagctgtt tcctggcagc
     1501 tctggcccgt gtctcaaaat ctctgatgtt acattgcaca agataaaaat atatcatcat
     1561 gaacaataaa actgtctgct tacataaaca gtaatacaag gggtgttatg agccatattc
     1621 aacgggaaac gtcgaggccg cgattaaatt ccaacatgga tgctgattta tatgggtata
     1681 aatgggctcg cgataatgtc gggcaatcag gtgcgacaat ctatcgcttg tatgggaagc
     1741 ccgatgcgcc agagttgttt ctgaaacatg gcaaaggtag cgttgccaat gatgttacag
     1801 atgagatggt cagactaaac tggctgacgg aatttatgcc tcttccgacc atcaagcatt
     1861 ttatccgtac tcctgatgat gcatggttac tcaccactgc gatccccgga aaaacagcat
     1921 tccaggtatt agaagaatat cctgattcag gtgaaaatat tgttgatgcg ctggcagtgt
     1981 tcctgcgccg gttgcattcg attcctgttt gtaattgtcc ttttaacagc gatcgcgtat
     2041 ttcgtctcgc tcaggcgcaa tcacgaatga ataacggttt ggttgatgcg agtgattttg
     2101 atgacgagcg taatggctgg cctgttgaac aagtctggaa agaaatgcat aaacttttgc
     2161 cattctcacc ggattcagtc gtcactcatg gtgatttctc acttgataac cttatttttg
     2221 acgaggggaa attaataggt tgtattgatg ttggacgagt cggaatcgca gaccgatacc
     2281 aggatcttgc catcctatgg aactgcctcg gtgagttttc tccttcatta cagaaacggc
     2341 tttttcaaaa atatggtatt gataatcctg atatgaataa attgcagttt catttgatgc
     2401 tcgatgagtt tttctaatca gaattggtta attggttgta acactggcag agcattacgc
     2461 tgacttgacg ggacggcgca agctcatgac caaaatccct taacgtgagt tacgcgtcgt
     2521 tccactgagc gtcagacccc gtagaaaaga tcaaaggatc ttcttgagat cctttttttc
     2581 tgcgcgtaat ctgctgcttg caaacaaaaa aaccaccgct accagcggtg gtttgtttgc
     2641 cggatcaaga gctaccaact ctttttccga aggtaactgg cttcagcaga gcgcagatac
     2701 caaatactgt tcttctagtg tagccgtagt taggccacca cttcaagaac tctgtagcac
     2761 cgcctacata cctcgctctg ctaatcctgt taccagtggc tgctgccagt ggcgataagt
     2821 cgtgtcttac cgggttggac tcaagacgat agttaccgga taaggcgcag cggtcgggct
     2881 gaacgggggg ttcgtgcaca cagcccagct tggagcgaac gacctacacc gaactgagat
     2941 acctacagcg tgagctatga gaaagcgcca cgcttcccga agggagaaag gcggacaggt
     3001 atccggtaag cggcagggtc ggaacaggag agcgcacgag ggagcttcca gggggaaacg
     3061 cctggtatct ttatagtcct gtcgggtttc gccacctctg acttgagcgt cgatttttgt
     3121 gatgctcgtc aggggggcgg agcctatgga aaaacgccag caacgcggcc tttttacggt
     3181 tcctggcctt ttgctggcct tttgctcaca tgtt
//
