>Addgene plasmid #62113 | pMuLE ENTR U6-miR-30 L1-R5 | addgene partial sequence | sequence record 103484 | M13-F20 5'-TGTAAAACGACGGCCAGT-3'
GACTGATAGTGACCTGTTCGTTGCAACAAATTGATGAGCAATGCTTTTTTATAATGCCAACTTTGTACAA
AAAAGCAGGCTGGCAAAACGCACCACGTGACGGAGCGTGACCGCGCGCCGAGCGCGCGCCAGGGTCGGGC
AGGAAGAGGGCCTATTTCCCATGATTCCTTCATATTTGCATATACGATACAAGGCTGTTAGAGAGATAAT
TAGAATTAATTTGACTGTAAACACAAAGATATTAGTACAAAATACGTGACGTAGAAAGTAATAATTTCTT
GGGTAGTTTGCAGTTTTAAAATTATGTTTTAAAATGGACTATCATATGCTTACCGTAACTTGAAAGTATT
TCGATTTCTTGGCTTTATATATCTTGTGGAAAGGACGAAACACCGTGCTCGCTTCGGCAGCACATATACT
AGTCGACTAGGGATAACAGGGTAATTGTTTGAATGAGGCTTCAGTACTTTACAGAATCGTTGCCTGCACA
TCTTGGAAACACTTGCTGGGATTACTTCTTCAGGTTAACCCAACAGAAGGCTCGAGCAACCAGAATTCAA
GGGGCTACTTTAGGAGCAATTATCTTGTTTACTAAAACTGAATACCTTGCTATCTCTTTGATACATTTTT
ACAAAGCTGAATTAAAATGGTATAAATTAAATCACTTTTTTCAATTGGAAGACTAATGACAACTTTGTAT
AC
