>Addgene plasmid #62113 | pMuLE ENTR U6-miR-30 L1-R5 | addgene partial sequence | sequence record 103485 | M13-Rev 5'-CAGGAAACAGCTATGACC-3'
TGCAGTACAGGTCACTAATACCATCTAAGTAGTTGATTCATAGTGACTGGATATGTTGTGTTTTACAGTA
TTATGTAGTCTGTTTTTTATGCAAAATCTAATTTAATATATTGATATTTATATCATTTTACGTTTCTCGT
TCAACTTTTGTATACAAAGTTGTCATTAGTCTTCCAATTGAAAAAAGTGATTTAATTTATACCATTTTAA
TTCAGCTTTGTAAAAATGTATCAAAGAGATAGCAAGGTATTCAGTTTTAGTAAACAAGATAATTGCTCCT
AAAGTAGCCCCTTGAATTCTGGTTGCTCGAGCCTTCTGTTGGGTTAACCTGAAGAAGTAATCCCAGCAAG
TGTTTCCAAGATGTGCAGGCAACGATTCTGTAAAGTACTGAAGCCTCATTCAAACAATTACCCTGTTATC
CCTAGTCGACTAGTATATGTGCTGCCGAAGCGAGCACGGTGTTTCGTCCTTTCCACAAGATATATAAAGC
CAAGAAATCGAAATACTTTCAAGTTACGGTAAGCATATGATAGTCCATTTTAAAACATAATTTTAAAACT
GCAAACTACCCAAGAAATTATTACTTTCTACGTCACGTATTTTGTACTAATATCTTTGTGTTTACAGTCA
AATTAATTCTAATTATCTCTCTAACAGCCTTGTATCGTATATGCAAATATGAAGGAATCAT
